>Addgene plasmid #87352 | pGL2-MCT2Prom1.1 | addgene full sequence | sequence record 173901 | Addgene NGS Result
CCCGAAAAGTGCCACCTG
[124 nt withheld, positions 19-142]
C
[91 nt withheld, positions 144-234]
A
[49 nt withheld, positions 236-284]
CCTTTGACGTTGGAGTCCACGTTCTTT
[37 nt withheld, positions 312-348]
ACCCTATCTCGGTCTATTCTTTTGATTTATAAGGGATTTTGCCGATTTCGGCCTATTGGTTAAAAAATGA
GCTGATTTAACAAAAATTTAACGCGAATTTTAACAAAATATTAACGCTTACAATTTGCCATTCGCCATTC
AGGCTGCGCAACTGTTGGGAAGGGCGATCGGTGCGGGCCTCTTCGCTATTACGCCAGCCCAAGCTACCAT
GATAAGTAAGTAATATTAAGGTACGTGGAGGTTTTACTTGCTTTAAAAAACCTCCCACACCTCCCCCTGA
ACCTGAAACATAAAATGAATGCAATTGTTGTTGTTAACTTGTTTATTGCAGCTTATAATGGTTACAAATA
AAGCAATAGCATCACAAATTTCACAAATAAAGCATTTTTTTCACTGCATTCTAGTTGTGGTTTGTCCAAA
CTCATCAATGTATCTTATGGTACTGTAACTGAGCTAACATAACCCGGGAGGAGGAGAAAGCTAGCTAAAC
TGGTAGACAAACTGCAATAGGACTTGTCAAGCCAAAACCTACAATTATTCTTTTGGATAGTTTCTTTTTC
TCTAAAGTGGCAATTTAACTTAAAGATATTAAAGAAACCCAATCTATGGGGTTACTTAAATGTTCTCTTC
CAGCCCTTCCTCTTTCCAGTTTTACCAAGAAGCACATTTTAGACAGGGGAAGAGACCAAACCAATGACAG
CAGAATTACCATTATCTCTAGCACTATTCGTTGTCAAATAACTAAATGCTGGTTTGAAGAACTAAGTAAT
TTGAGAAATTAAAAATGAAAGGAATTATAAATGATTTGAAAAAAATCCTTCTTATTTTTAATGTTTTTTG
GTGCTGTTTTCTATGTCCTTCCTCCTATGGTGTCAATTATATTTTTTTCCGTGAAGTGATTTGGTTGGTG
AGTCTAATCTCCAACAGTGCCCTACCTCTTTCTCCCAAAAAGGCCTCAGTTGAAAAATGGCTCAACACTT
TCCCTGCAAGCTCACAATGAGGATCTCCTATTCTCCCTGCATTCGGCCAGACTCTTCTTTTTTTGCATGC
TTTCCTCTCCCATGCTTGGGTTGCACAGAGCTACCGCACATCTGTCTTCTAGGTCAGGCTACAGAGTACT
TCGGATACAGCAAGTTACGACCCATCTGGAAAGACAGATCTACCTGCCTTTTGGCTTTCTTCCTTGGTCA
AAACTAAAATCCGAAGTGGAGTGCCCCGAGCGATAGAGAAAGTGCCTATAGCTTTGACAGCCGCTTGGAG
CATGCTCAGTCGGTCTCCAGGCACCGGGAGGCGGCTCCCCCCCCACCACCCCCCGGGCCGGCCTCCACCG
CAGCCTGTCCGGCCCCCACCCCTGGCGCGCGCTCCTCCGCACCCACAAGGGCGTTCAGCAGCCGCGCCTC
CCCTTCCCGCCACCGCCTCCTTCTCCGCTGGCTGTGGCGGGCGAGGACACGTCAGGGGCCATAAATAAAT
AAATAATTCCATTCACCCGTTGACAGCGAGGCGAATCGGCTGCGGTTTGCTGGGAACGGAGGGCTGCAGC
GCCAAGCTTGGCATTCCGGTACTGTTGGTAAAATGGAAGACGCCAAAAACATAAAGAAAGGCCCGGCGCC
ATTCTATCCTCTAGAGGATGGAACCGCTGGAGAGCAACTGCATAAGGCTATGAAGAGATACGCCCTGGTT
CCTGGAACAATTGCTTTTACAGATGCACATATCGAGGTGAACATCACGTACGCGGAATACTTCGAAATGT
CCGTTCGGTTGGCAGAAGCTATGAAACGATATGGGCTGAATACAAATCACAGAATCGTCGTATGCAGTGA
AAACTCTCTTCAATTCTTTATGCCGGTGTTGGGCGCGTTATTTATCGGAGTTGCAGTTGCGCCCGCGAAC
GACATTTATAATGAACGTGAATTGCTCAACAGTATGAACATTTCGCAGCCTACCGTAGTGTTTGTTTCCA
AAAAGGGGTTGCAAAAAATTTTGAACGTGCAAAAAAAATTACCAATAATCCAGAAAATTATTATCATGGA
TTCTAAAACGGATTACCAGGGATTTCAGTCGATGTACACGTTCGTCACATCTCATCTACCTCCCGGTTTT
AATGAATACGATTTTGTACCAGAGTCCTTTGATCGTGACAAAACAATTGCACTGATAATGAATTCCTCTG
GATCTACTGGGTTACCTAAGGGTGTGGCCCTTCCGCATAGAACTGCCTGCGTCAGATTCTCGCATGCCAG
AGATCCTATTTTTGGCAATCAAATCATTCCGGATACTGCGATTTTAAGTGTTGTTCCATTCCATCACGGT
TTTGGAATGTTTACTACACTCGGATATTTGATATGTGGATTTCGAGTCGTCTTAATGTATAGATTTGAAG
AAGAGCTGTTTTTACGATCCCTTCAGGATTACAAAATTCAAAGTGCGTTGCTAGTACCAACCCTATTTTC
ATTCTTCGCCAAAAGCACTCTGATTGACAAATACGATTTATCTAATTTACACGAAATTGCTTCTGGGGGC
GCACCTCTTTCGAAAGAAGTCGGGGAAGCGGTTGCAAAACGCTTCCATCTTCCAGGGATACGACAAGGAT
ATGGGCTCACTGAGACTACATCAGCTATTCTGATTACACCCGAGGGGGATGATAAACCGGGCGCGGTCGG
TAAAGTTGTTCCATTTTTTGAAGCGAAGGTTGTGGATCTGGATACCGGGAAAACGCTGGGCGTTAATCAG
AGAGGCGAATTATGTGTCAGAGGACCTATGATTATGTCCGGTTATGTAAACAATCCGGAAGCGACCAACG
CCTTGATTGACAAGGATGGATGGCTACATTCTGGAGACATAGCTTACTGGGACGAAGACGAACACTTCTT
CATAGTTGACCGCTTGAAGTCTTTAATTAAATACAAAGGATATCAGGTGGCCCCCGCTGAATTGGAATCG
ATATTGTTACAACACCCCAACATCTTCGACGCGGGCGTGGCAGGTCTTCCCGACGATGACGCCGGTGAAC
TTCCCGCCGCCGTTGTTGTTTTGGAGCACGGAAAGACGATGACGGAAAAAGAGATCGTGGATTACGTCGC
CAGTCAAGTAACAACCGCGAAAAAGTTGCGCGGAGGAGTTGTGTTTGTGGACGAAGTACCGAAAGGTCTT
ACCGGAAAACTCGACGCAAGAAAAATCAGAGAGATCCTCATAAAGGCCAAGAAGGGCGGAAAGTCCAAAT
TGTAAAATGTAACTGTATTCAGCGATGACGAAATTCTTAGCTATTGTAATACTGCGATGAGTGGCAGGGC
GGGGCGTAATTTTTTTAAGGCAGTTATTGGTGCCCTTAAACGCCTGGTTGCTACGCCTGAATAAGTGATA
ATAAGCGGATGAATGGCAGAAATTCGCCGGATCTTTGTGAAGGAACCTTACTTCTGTGGTGTGACATAAT
TGGACAAACTACCTACAGAGATTTAAAGCTCTAAGGTAAATATAAAATTTTTAAGTGTATAATGTGTTAA
ACTACTGATTCTAATTGTTTGTGTATTTTAGATTCCAACCTATGGAACTGATGAATGGGAGCAGTGGTGG
AATGCCTTTAATGAGGAAAACCTGTTTTGCTCAGAAGAAATGCCATCTAGTGATGATGAGGCTACTGCTG
ACTCTCAACATTCTACTCCTCCAAAAAAGAAGAGAAAGGTAGAAGACCCCAAGGACTTTCCTTCAGAATT
GCTAAGTTTTTTGAGTCATGCTGTGTTTAGTAATAGAACTCTTGCTTGCTTTGCTATTTACACCACAAAG
GAAAAAGCTGCACTGCTATACAAGAAAATTATGGAAAAATATTCTGTAACCTTTATAAGTAGGCATAACA
GTTATAATCATAACATACTGTTTTTTCTTACTCCACACAGGCATAGAGTGTCTGCTATTAATAACTATGC
TCAAAAATTGTGTACCTTTAGCTTTTTAATTTGTAAAGGGGTTAATAAGGAATATTTGATGTATAGTGCC
TTGACTAGAGATCATAATCAGCCATACCACATTTGTAGAGGTTTTACTTGCTTTAAAAAACCTCCCACAC
CTCCCCCTGAACCTGAAACATAAAATGAATGCAATTGTTGTTGTTAACTTGTTTATTGCAGCTTATAATG
GTTACAAATAAAGCAATAGCATCACAAATTTCACAAATAAAGCATTTTTTTCACTGCATTCTAGTTGTGG
TTTGTCCAAACTCATCAATGTATCTTATCATGTCTGGATCCGTCGACCGATGCCCTTGAGAGCCTTCAAC
CCAGTCAGCTCCTTCCGGTGGGCGCGGGGCATGACTATCGTCGCCGCACTTATGACTGTCTTCTTTATCA
TGCAACTCGTAGGACAGGTGCCGGCAGCGCTCTTCCGCTTCCTCGCTCACTGACTCGCTGCGCTCGGTCG
TTCGGCTGCGGCGAGCGGTATCAGCTCACTCAAAGGCGGTAATACGGTTATCCACAGAATCAGGGGATAA
CGCAGGAAAGAACATGTGAGCAAAAGGCCAGCAAAAGGCCAGGAACCGTAAAAAGGCCGCGTTGCTGGCG
TTTTTCCATAGGCTCCGCCCCCCTGACGAGCATCACAAAAATCGACGCTCAAGTCAGAGGTGGCGAAACC
CGACAGGACTATAAAGATACCAGGCGTTTCCCCCTGGAAGCTCCCTCGTGCGCTCTCCTGTTCCGACCCT
GCCGCTTACCGGATACCTGTCCGCCTTTCTCCCTTCGGGAAGCGTGGCGCTTTCTCATAGCTCACGCTGT
AGGTATCTCAGTTCGGTGTAGGTCGTTCGCTCCAAGCTGGGCTGTGTGCACGAACCCCCCGTTCAGCCCG
ACCGCTGCGCCTTATCCGGTAACTATCGTCTTGAGTCCAACCCGGTAAGACACGACTTATCGCCACTGGC
AGCAGCCACTGGTAACAGGATTAGCAGAGCGAGGTATGTAGGCGGTGCTACAGAGTTCTTGAAGTGGTGG
CCTAACTACGGCTACACTAGAAGAACAGTATTTGGTATCTGCGCTCTGCTGAAGCCAGTTACCTTCGGAA
AAAGAGTTGGTAGCTCTTGATCCGGCAAACAAACCACCGCTGGTAGCGGTGGTTTTTTTGTTTGCAAGCA
GCAGATTACGCGCAGAAAAAAAGGATCTCAAGAAGATCCTTTGATCTTTTCTACGGGGTCTGACGCTCAG
TGGAACGAAAACTCACGTTAAGGGATTTTGGTCATGAGATTATCAAAAAGGATCTTCACCTAGATCCTTT
TAAATTAAAAATGAAGTTTTAAATCAATCTAAAGTATATATGAGTAAACTTGGTCTGACAGTTACCAATG
CTTAATCAGTGAGGCACCTATCTCAGCGATCTGTCTATTTCGTTCATCCATAGTTGCCTGACTCCCCGTC
GTGTAGATAACTACGATACGGGAGGGCTTACCATCTGGCCCCAGTGCTGCAATGATACCGCGAGACCCAC
GCTCACCGGCTCCAGATTTATCAGCAATAAACCAGCCAGCCGGAAGGGCCGAGCGCAGAAGTGGTCCTGC
AACTTTATCCGCCTCCATCCAGTCTATTAATTGTTGCCGGGAAGCTAGAGTAAGTAGTTCGCCAGTTAAT
AGTTTGCGCAACGTTGTTGCCATTGCTACAGGCATCGTGGTGTCACGCTCGTCGTTTGGTATGGCTTCAT
TCAGCTCCGGTTCCCAACGATCAAGGCGAGTTACATGATCCCCCATGTTGTGCAAAAAAGCGGTTAGCTC
CTTCGGTCCTCCGATCGTTGTCAGAAGTAAGTTGGCCGCAGTGTTATCACTCATGGTTATGGCAGCACTG
CATAATTCTCTTACTGTCATGCCATCCGTAAGATGCTTTTCTGTGACTGGTGAGTACTCAACCAAGTCAT
TCTGAGAATAGTGTATGCGGCGACCGAGTTGCTCTTGCCCGGCGTCAATACGGGATAATACCGCGCCACA
TAGCAGAACTTTAAAAGTGCTCATCATTGGAAAACGTTCTTCGGGGCGAAAACTCTCAAGGATCTTACCG
CTGTTGAGATCCAGTTCGATGTAACCCACTCGTGCACCCAACTGATCTTCAGCATCTTTTACTTTCACCA
GCGTTTCTGGGTGAGCAAAAACAGGAAGGCAAAATGCCGCAAAAAAGGGAATAAGGGCGACACGGAAATG
TTGAATACTCATACTCTTCCTTTTTCAATATTATTGAAGCATTTATCAGGGTTATTGTCTCATGAGCGGA
TACATATTTGAATGTATTTAGAAAAATAAACAAATAGGGGTTCCGCGCACATTTC
Features (pLannotate 1.2.2; 14 found; start..end, strand, type, name):
     19..447     +  rep_origin     f1 ori (sequence partly withheld): f1 bacteriophage origin of replication; arrow indicates direction of (+) strand synthesis
    479..546     -  CDS            lacZα (fragment): LacZα fragment of β-galactosidase; lacZ fragment
    664..785     +  polyA_signal   SV40 poly(A) signal: SV40 polyadenylation signal
   1921..3570    +  CDS            LUCI_PHOPY: Experimental evidence at protein level: Swiss-Prot protein existence level 1. Produces green light with a wavelength of 562 nm. From Photinus pyralis (Common eastern firefly) (Lampyris pyralis).
   3618..3648    +  CDS            CmR (fragment): chloramphenicol acetyltransferase confers resistance to chloramphenicol
   3738..3812    +  CDS            small t antigen (fragment): SV40 (simian virus 40) small t antigen
   3814..3879    +  intron         small t intron: SV40 (simian virus 40) small t antigen intron
   4009..4029    +  CDS            SV40 NLS: nuclear localization signal of SV40 (simian virus 40) large T antigen
   4348..4431    +  CDS            large T antigen (fragment): large T antigen from SV40 (simian virus 40)
   4454..4588    +  polyA_signal   SV40 poly(A) signal: SV40 polyadenylation signal
   4589..4721    +  CDS            TcR (fragment): tetracycline efflux protein; tet; confers resistance to tetracycline
   4901..5489    -  rep_origin     ori: high-copy-number ColE1/pMB1/pBR322/pUC origin of replication
   5660..6520    -  CDS            AmpR: β-lactamase; bla; confers resistance to ampicillin, carbenicillin, and related antibiotics
   6521..6625    -  promoter       AmpR promoter: bla
