[The description below was written by a language model from this plasmid's Addgene catalogue record and pLannotate feature annotations shown in this document.]
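Description:
pGL2-MCT2Prom1.1 is a firefly luciferase promoter-reporter plasmid built on the Promega pGL2 backbone, carrying about 1.06 kb of the proximal promoter of the human monocarboxylate transporter 2 gene (MCT2, also called SLC16A7). The fragment was inserted by restriction cloning between KpnI (destroyed in the process) and HindIII (retained), and the record describes it as one member of a nested deletion series. The catalogue lists a total size of 6658 bp, while the sequenced record is 6633 nt. The plasmid is maintained in E. coli at high copy through a ColE1/pUC-type origin and selected with ampicillin via the bla gene and its own promoter. An f1 origin is also present, which allows single-stranded DNA production.

In the feature table, an SV40 poly(A) signal lies upstream of the cloning region, where it limits read-through transcription from the backbone into the reporter. The unannotated stretch between this signal and the luciferase coding sequence is where the MCT2 promoter insert would be expected to lie. The Photinus pyralis luciferase open reading frame follows, and is trailed by the SV40 small t intron and a second SV40 polyadenylation signal for mRNA processing in mammalian cells. The small lacZα, CmR, TcR and T-antigen fragments and the SV40 NLS appear to be backbone or SV40-derived remnants rather than functional genes. Because luciferase output depends on the inserted sequence, the construct is suited to transient transfection assays measuring MCT2 promoter activity. The associated publication concerns regulation of monocarboxylate transporter expression by pH, lactate and hypoxia in glioblastoma. The depositor notes that DNA prepared from a methylation-deficient E. coli strain is preferred, so that bacterial methylation does not affect promoter activity.
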