Addgene plasmid #87352: pGL2-MCT2Prom1.1
Purpose: Human monocarboxylate transporter 2 (MCT2) promoter 1.1 kbp
Depositing lab: Saroj Mathupala. Depositing organization: Wayne State University. Publication: pH, Lactate, and Hypoxia: Reciprocity in Regulating High-Affinity Monocarboxylate Transporter Expression in Glioblastoma. Caruso JP, Koch BJ, Benson PD, Varughese E, Monterey MD, Lee AE, Dave AM, Kiousis S, Sloan AE, Mathupala SP. Neoplasia. 2017 Jan 13;19(2):121-134. doi: 10.1016/j.neo.2016.12.011. PubMed 28092823.
Backbone
  Vector backbone: pGL2
  Backbone manufacturer: Promega
  Backbone size w/o insert (bp): 5598
  Total vector size (bp): 6658
  Vector type: Mammalian Expression, Bacterial Expression, Luciferase
Growth in bacteria
  Bacterial resistance: Ampicillin, 100 μg/mL
  Growth temperature: 37°C
  Growth strain: NEB Stable ; E. coli SURE for propagation, E. coli SCS110 for reporter studies
  Copy number: High Copy
Gene/Insert
  Gene/Insert name: MCT2 (alt name: SLC16A7)
  Species: H. sapiens (human)
  Insert size (bp): 1060
  Entrez Gene: SLC16A7 (a.k.a. MCT2)
  Promoter: 1.1 kbp proximal promoter of human MCT2 (nested deletion construct)
  Cloning method: Restriction Enzyme; 5′ cloning site KpnI (destroyed during cloning); 3′ cloning site HinDIII (not destroyed)
  Sequencing primers: 5′ GL primer 1; 3′ GL primer 2
Terms and licenses: Academic/Nonprofit Terms; Industry Terms: Not Available to Industry
Depositor comments: A methylation deficient E. coli strain such as SCS110 is preferred to prepare plasmid DNA for mammalian cell transfection to reduce affects of prokaryotic methylation patterns on promoter activity.
How to cite: pGL2-MCT2Prom1.1 was a gift from Saroj Mathupala (Addgene plasmid # 87352 ; http://n2t.net/addgene:87352 ; RRID:Addgene_87352)
